Addgene plasmid #144710: TFORF3234
Purpose: Lentiviral vector for overexpressing transcription factor ORFs with unique 24-bp barcodes. Barcodes facilitate identification of transcription factors in pooled screens.
Depositing lab: Feng Zhang. Depositing organization: Broad Institute. Publication: A transcription factor atlas of directed differentiation. Joung J, Ma S, Tay T, Geiger-Schuller KR, Kirchgatterer PC, Verdine VK, Guo B, Arias-Garcia MA, Allen WE, Singh A, Kuksenko O, Abudayyeh OO, Gootenberg JS, Fu Z, Macrae RK, Buenrostro JD, Regev A, Zhang F. Cell. 2023 Jan 5;186(1):209-229.e26. doi: 10.1016/j.cell.2022.11.026. PubMed 36608654.
Backbone
  Vector backbone: pLX_TRC317
  Backbone manufacturer: Broad Institute Genetic Perturbation Platform
  Backbone size w/o insert (bp): 8264
  Vector type: Mammalian Expression, Lentiviral
  Selectable markers: Puromycin
Growth in bacteria
  Bacterial resistance: Ampicillin, 100 μg/mL
  Growth temperature: 37°C
  Growth strain: NEB Stable
  Copy number: High Copy
Gene/Insert
  Gene/Insert name: VSX1
  Species: H. sapiens (human)
  Insert size (bp): 1304
  Entrez Gene: VSX1 (a.k.a. CAASDS, KTCN, KTCN1, PPCD, PPCD1, PPD, RINX)
  Promoter: EF1a
  Tag / fusion protein: V5 (C terminal on insert)
  Cloning method: Gateway Cloning
  Sequencing primers: 5′ GGGTGGAGACTGAAGTTAGGCCAG; 3′ CACATAGCGTAAAAGGAGCAACATAG
Resource information
  A portion of this plasmid was derived from a plasmid made by: Broad Institute Genetic Perturbation Platform
Terms and licenses: Academic/Nonprofit Terms; Industry Terms: Not Available to Industry
Depositor comments: NM_014588.5 Please test multiple small colonies in case of plasmid recombination. To make this collection available in a timely manner, a portion of this collection was not fully sequenced by Addgene. If an Addgene verified full plasmid sequence is not available, please contact us prior to placing an order to request the full sequence.
How to cite: TFORF3234 was a gift from Feng Zhang (Addgene plasmid # 144710 ; http://n2t.net/addgene:144710 ; RRID:Addgene_144710)
