[The description below was written by a language model from this plasmid's Addgene catalogue record and pLannotate feature annotations shown in this document.]
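Description:
TFORF3234 is a third-generation-style, self-inactivating lentiviral expression plasmid built on the pLX_TRC317 backbone and carrying the human transcription factor VSX1 (visual system homeobox 1, also called RINX) as a barcoded open reading frame. It is propagated in E. coli through a high-copy ColE1/pUC-type origin with ampicillin selection (AmpR); an f1 origin and remnants of a lac/lacZα cloning region flanked by T3 and T7 promoters are also present in the bacterial backbone. The depositor notes that the plasmid can recombine, as is common for LTR-containing vectors.

The viral genome is transcribed from an RSV promoter fused to a truncated HIV-1 5' LTR. It contains the Ψ packaging signal with a gag fragment, the RRE for Rev-dependent nuclear export, a cPPT/CTS, a WPRE to enhance transcript expression, and a ΔU3 3' LTR followed by an SV40 polyadenylation signal. Within this unit, an SV40 early promoter drives puromycin N-acetyltransferase for selection of transduced mammalian cells. A downstream EF-1α promoter drives the VSX1 coding sequence, which was inserted by Gateway recombination and is flanked by attB1 and attB2 sites. The ORF reads through attB2 into a C-terminal V5 epitope tag for detection.

According to the record, each member of this collection carries a unique 24-bp barcode, although the barcode is not annotated in the feature table. The barcode lets individual transcription factors be identified by sequencing in pooled overexpression screens, such as those probing directed differentiation. The sequenced record of 9,568 nt matches the stated backbone plus insert sizes.
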