Features (pLannotate 1.2.2; 34 found; start..end, strand, type, name):
      5..231     +  promoter       RSV promoter: Rous sarcoma virus enhancer/promoter
    232..412     +  LTR            5' LTR (truncated): truncated 5' long terminal repeat (LTR) from HIV-1
    459..584     +  misc_feature   HIV-1 Ψ: packaging signal of human immunodeficiency virus type 1
    568..931     +  CDS            HIV-1 gag (fragment): gag protein from human immunodeficiency virus 1; gag
   1077..1310    +  misc_feature   RRE: The Rev response element (RRE) of HIV-1 allows for Rev-dependent mRNA export from the nucleus to the cytoplasm.
   1687..1713    +  CDS            Rev (fragment): human immunodeficiency virus 1 (HIV-1) Rev protein; rev; enhances nuclear export of unspliced and incompletely spliced viral mRNAs
   1720..1743    +  promoter       SV40 promoter (fragment): SV40 early promoter
   1744..1815    +  promoter       SV40 promoter (fragment): SV40 enhancer and early promoter
   1839..1974    +  rep_origin     SV40 ori: SV40 origin of replication
   2020..2616    +  CDS            PuroR (fragment): puromycin N-acetyltransferase; pac from Streptomyces; confers resistance to puromycin
   2665..2782    +  misc_feature   cPPT/CTS: central polypurine tract and central termination sequence of HIV-1
   2847..2913    +  CDS            small t antigen (fragment): SV40 (simian virus 40) small t antigen
   2920..4098    +  promoter       EF-1α promoter: strong constitutive promoter for human elongation factor EF-1α
   4119..4136    +  protein_bind   attB1 (fragment): mutant version of attB; core recombination site for the Gateway® BP reaction BP Clonase™
   4145..5239    +  CDS            VSX1: VSX1_HUMAN - Also known as RINX. Experimental evidence at protein level: Swiss-Prot protein existence level 1. Binds to the 37-bp core of the locus control region (LCR) of the red/green visual pigment gene cluster (PubMed:10903837). May regulate the activity of the LCR and the cone opsin genes at earlier stages of development (PubMed:10903837). Dispensable in early retinal development (By similarity). From Homo sapiens (Human).
   5247..5264    -  protein_bind   attB2 (fragment): mutant version of attB; core recombination site for the Gateway® BP reaction BP Clonase™
   5273..5314    +  CDS            V5 tag: epitope tag from simian virus 5
   5330..5383    +  promoter       U6 promoter (fragment): RNA polymerase III promoter for human U6 snRNA
   5425..6013    +  misc_feature   WPRE: woodchuck hepatitis virus posttranscriptional regulatory element
   6064..6083    +  misc_feature   cPPT/CTS (fragment): central polypurine tract and central termination sequence of HIV-1
   6085..6318    +  LTR            3' LTR (ΔU3): self-inactivating 3' long terminal repeat (LTR) from HIV-1
   6396..6517    +  polyA_signal   SV40 poly(A) signal: SV40 polyadenylation signal
   6557..6692    +  rep_origin     SV40 ori: SV40 origin of replication
   6713..6731    -  promoter       T7 promoter: promoter for bacteriophage T7 RNA polymerase
   6739..6894    +  CDS            lacZα (fragment): LacZα fragment of β-galactosidase; lacZ fragment
   6899..7327    +  rep_origin     f1 ori (sequence partly withheld): f1 bacteriophage origin of replication; arrow indicates direction of (+) strand synthesis
   7380..7484    +  promoter       AmpR promoter: bla
   7485..8345    +  CDS            AmpR: β-lactamase; bla; confers resistance to ampicillin, carbenicillin, and related antibiotics
   8516..9104    +  rep_origin     ori: high-copy-number ColE1/pMB1/pBR322/pUC origin of replication
   9287..9379    +  CDS            lacI (fragment): lac repressor; lacI; The lac repressor binds to the lac operator to inhibit transcription in E. coli. This inhibition can be relieved by adding lactose or isopropyl-β-D-thiogalactopyranoside (IPTG).
   9392..9413    +  protein_bind   CAP binding site: CAP binding activates transcription in the presence of cAMP. E. coli catabolite activator protein
   9428..9458    +  promoter       lac promoter: promoter for the E. coli lac operon
   9466..9482    +  protein_bind   lac operator: The lac repressor binds to the lac operator to inhibit transcription in E. coli. This inhibition can be relieved by adding lactose or isopropyl-β-D-thiogalactopyranoside (IPTG). lac repressor encoded by lacI
   9527..9545    +  promoter       T3 promoter: promoter for bacteriophage T3 RNA polymerase
>Addgene plasmid #144710 | TFORF3234 | addgene full sequence | sequence record 404306 | Addgene NGS Result
TTAATGTAGTCTTATGCAATACTCTTGTAGTCTTGCAACATGGTAACGATGAGTTAGCAACATGCCTTAC
AAGGAGAGAAAAAGCACCGTGCATGCCGATTGGTGGAAGTAAGGTGGTACGATCGTGCCTTATTAGGAAG
GCAACAGACGGGTCTGACATGGATTGGACGAACCACTGAATTGCCGCATTGCAGAGATATTGTATTTAAG
TGCCTAGCTCGATACATAAACGGGTCTCTCTGGTTAGACCAGATCTGAGCCTGGGAGCTCTCTGGCTAAC
TAGGGAACCCACTGCTTAAGCCTCAATAAAGCTTGCCTTGAGTGCTTCAAGTAGTGTGTGCCCGTCTGTT
GTGTGACTCTGGTAACTAGAGATCCCTCAGACCCTTTTAGTCAGTGTGGAAAATCTCTAGCAGTGGCGCC
CGAACAGGGACTTGAAAGCGAAAGGGAAACCAGAGGAGCTCTCTCGACGCAGGACTCGGCTTGCTGAAGC
GCGCACGGCAAGAGGCGAGGGGCGGCGACTGGTGAGTACGCCAAAAATTTTGACTAGCGGAGGCTAGAAG
GAGAGAGATGGGTGCGAGAGCGTCAGTATTAAGCGGGGGAGAATTAGATCGCGATGGGAAAAAATTCGGT
TAAGGCCAGGGGGAAAGAAAAAATATAAATTAAAACATATAGTATGGGCAAGCAGGGAGCTAGAACGATT
CGCAGTTAATCCTGGCCTGTTAGAAACATCAGAAGGCTGTAGACAAATACTGGGACAGCTACAACCATCC
CTTCAGACAGGATCAGAAGAACTTAGATCATTATATAATACAGTAGCAACCCTCTATTGTGTGCATCAAA
GGATAGAGATAAAAGACACCAAGGAAGCTTTAGACAAGATAGAGGAAGAGCAAAACAAAAGTAAGACCAC
CGCACAGCAAGCGGCCGCTGATCTTCAGACCTGGAGGAGGAGATATGAGGGACAATTGGAGAAGTGAATT
ATATAAATATAAAGTAGTAAAAATTGAACCATTAGGAGTAGCACCCACCAAGGCAAAGAGAAGAGTGGTG
CAGAGAGAAAAAAGAGCAGTGGGAATAGGAGCTTTGTTCCTTGGGTTCTTGGGAGCAGCAGGAAGCACTA
TGGGCGCAGCGTCAATGACGCTGACGGTACAGGCCAGACAATTATTGTCTGGTATAGTGCAGCAGCAGAA
CAATTTGCTGAGGGCTATTGAGGCGCAACAGCATCTGTTGCAACTCACAGTCTGGGGCATCAAGCAGCTC
CAGGCAAGAATCCTGGCTGTGGAAAGATACCTAAAGGATCAACAGCTCCTGGGGATTTGGGGTTGCTCTG
GAAAACTCATTTGCACCACTGCTGTGCCTTGGAATGCTAGTTGGAGTAATAAATCTCTGGAACAGATTTG
GAATCACACGACCTGGATGGAGTGGGACAGAGAAATTAACAATTACACAAGCTTAATACACTCCTTAATT
GAAGAATCGCAAAACCAGCAAGAAAAGAATGAACAAGAATTATTGGAATTAGATAAATGGGCAAGTTTGT
GGAATTGGTTTAACATAACAAATTGGCTGTGGTATATAAAATTATTCATAATGATAGTAGGAGGCTTGGT
AGGTTTAAGAATAGTTTTTGCTGTACTTTCTATAGTGAATAGAGTTAGGCAGGGATATTCACCATTATCG
TTTCAGACCCACCTCCCAACCCCGAGGGGACCCATGCATTGCATCTCAATTAGTCAGCAACCAGGTGTGG
AAAGTCCCCAGGCTCCCCAGCAGGCAGAAGTATGCAAAGCATGCGTCTCAATTAGTCAGCAACCATAGTC
CCGCCCCTAACTCCGCCCATCCCGCCCCTAACTCCGCCCAGTTCCGCCCATTCTCCGCCCCATGGCTGAC
TAATTTTTTTTATTTATGCAGAGGCCGAGGCCGCCTCGGCCTCTGAGCTATTCCAGAAGTAGTGAGGAGG
CTTTTTTGGAGGCCTAGGCTTTTGCAAAAAGCTTTCTAGAGGTACCACCGGAGCTTACCATGACCGAGTA
CAAGCCCACGGTGCGCCTCGCCACCCGCGACGACGTCCCCAGGGCCGTACGCACCCTCGCCGCCGCGTTC
GCCGACTACCCCGCCACGCGCCACACCGTCGATCCGGACCGCCACATCGAGCGGGTCACCGAGCTGCAAG
AACTCTTCCTCACGCGCGTCGGGCTCGACATCGGCAAGGTGTGGGTCGCGGACGACGGCGCCGCCGTGGC
GGTCTGGACCACGCCGGAGAGCGTCGAAGCGGGGGCGGTGTTCGCCGAGATCGGCCCGCGCATGGCCGAG
TTGAGCGGTTCCCGGCTGGCCGCGCAGCAACAGATGGAAGGCCTCCTGGCGCCGCACCGGCCCAAGGAGC
CCGCGTGGTTCCTGGCCACCGTCGGCGTCTCGCCCGACCACCAGGGCAAGGGTCTGGGCAGCGCCGTCGT
GCTCCCCGGAGTGGAGGCGGCCGAGCGCGCCGGGGTGCCCGCCTTCCTGGAGACCTCCGCGCCCCGCAAC
CTCCCCTTCTACGAGCGGCTCGGCTTCACCGTCACCGCCGACGTCGAGGTGCCCGAAGGACCGCGCACCT
GGTGCATGACCCGCAAGCCCGGTGCCAGTTAACGAATTCTAGATCTTGAGACAAATGGCAGTATTCATCC
ACAATTTTAAAAGAAAAGGGGGGATTGGGGGGTACAGTGCAGGGGAAAGAATAGTAGACATAATAGCAAC
AGACATACAAACTAAAGAATTACAAAAACAAATTACAAAAATTCAAAATTTTCGGGTTTATTACAGGGAC
AGCAGAGATCCACTTTGGCGCCGGCTCGAGGCCTGCAGGTGCAAAGATGGATAAAGTTTTAAACAGAGAG
GAATCTTTGCAGCTAATGGACCTTCTAGGTCTTGAAAGGAGTGGGAATTGGCTCCGGTGCCCGTCAGTGG
GCAGAGCGCACATCGCCCACAGTCCCCGAGAAGTTGGGGGGAGGGGTCGGCAATTGAACCGGTGCCTAGA
GAAGGTGGCGCGGGGTAAACTGGGAAAGTGATGTCGTGTACTGGCTCCGCCTTTTTCCCGAGGGTGGGGG
AGAACCGTATATAAGTGCAGTAGTCGCCGTGAACGTTCTTTTTCGCAACGGGTTTGCCGCCAGAACACAG
GTAAGTGCCGTGTGTGGTTCCCGCGGGCCTGGCCTCTTTACGGGTTATGGCCCTTGCGTGCCTTGAATTA
CTTCCACCTGGCTGCAGTACGTGATTCTTGATCCCGAGCTTCGGGTTGGAAGTGGGTGGGAGAGTTCGAG
GCCTTGCGCTTAAGGAGCCCCTTCGCCTCGTGCTTGAGTTGAGGCCTGGCCTGGGCGCTGGGGCCGCCGC
GTGCGAATCTGGTGGCACCTTCGCGCCTGTCTCGCTGCTTTCGATAAGTCTCTAGCCATTTAAAATTTTT
GATGACCTGCTGCGACGCTTTTTTTCTGGCAAGATAGTCTTGTAAATGCGGGCCAAGATCTGCACACTGG
TATTTCGGTTTTTGGGGCCGCGGGCGGCGACGGGGCCCGTGCGTCCCAGCGCACATGTTCGGCGAGGCGG
GGCCTGCGAGCGCGGCCACCGAGAATCGGACGGGGGTAGTCTCAAGCTGGCCGGCCTGCTCTGGTGCCTG
GCCTCGCGCCGCCGTGTATCGCCCCGCCCTGGGCGGCAAGGCTGGCCCGGTCGGCACCAGTTGCGTGAGC
GGAAAGATGGCCGCTTCCCGGCCCTGCTGCAGGGAGCTCAAAATGGAGGACGCGGCGCTCGGGAGAGCGG
GCGGGTGAGTCACCCACACAAAGGAAAAGGGCCTTTCCGTCCTCAGCCGTCGCTTCATGTGACTCCACGG
AGTACCGGGCGCCGTCCAGGCACCTCGATTAGTTCTCGAGCTTTTGGAGTACGTCGTCTTTAGGTTGGGG
GGAGGGGTTTTATGCGATGGAGTTTCCCCACACTGAGTGGGTGGAGACTGAAGTTAGGCCAGCTTGGCAC
TTGATGTAATTCTCCTTGGAATTTGCCCTTTTTGAGTTTGGATCTTGGTTCATTCTCAAGCCTCAGACAG
TGGTTCAAAGTTTTTTTCTTCCATTTCAGGTGTCGTGAGGCTAGCATCGATTGATCAACAAGTTTGTACA
AAAAAGTTGGCACCATGACCGGCCGGGACTCGCTTTCCGACGGGCGCACTAGCAGCAGGGCGCTGGTGCC
TGGCGGTTCCCCTAGGGGCTCGCGCCCCCGGGGCTTCGCCATCACGGACCTGCTGGGCTTGGAGGCCGAG
CTGCCGGCGCCCGCTGGCCCAGGACAGGGATCTGGCTGCGAGGGTCCGGCAGTCGCGCCGTGCCCGGGCC
CGGGGCTTGACGGCTCCAGCCTGGCGCGTGGGGCCCTACCGCTGGGACTCGGCCTCCTCTGTGGCTTCGG
CACGCAGCCGCCGGCGGCCGCTCGAGCACCCTGCCTGCTCCTAGCGGACGTGCCGTTCCTGCCGCCCAGG
GGCCCCGAGCCCGCTGCCCCGCTGGCTCCCAGCCGTCCGCCGCCTGCGCTCGGCCGCCAGAAGCGCAGCG
ACAGCGTCTCCACGTCCGATGAGGACAGCCAGTCTGAAGACAGGAATGACCTAAAGGCATCCCCCACCTT
GGGCAAGAGGAAGAAGCGGCGGCACAGGACAGTTTTCACTGCTCACCAGCTGGAAGAGTTGGAGAAGGCA
TTCAGCGAGGCCCACTACCCTGATGTGTATGCCCGAGAAATGCTGGCTGTGAAAACTGAGCTCCCCGAAG
ACCGGATACAGGTCTGGTTTCAAAACCGCAGGGCCAAATGGCGCAAGCGGGAGAAGCGCTGGGGCGGCAG
CAGCGTGATGGCCGAGTACGGGCTGTACGGGGCCATGGTGCGCCACTGCATCCCGCTGCCAGACTCCGTG
CTCAACTCCGCCGAGGGCGGCCTGCTGGGCTCCTGCGCGCCCTGGCTCCTGGGGATGCATAAAAAATCCA
TGGGGATGATAAGGAAGCCAGGAAGTGAAGATAAGTTGGCAGGACTCTGGGGCTCTGACCACTTCAAAGA
AGGTTCTAGCCAGAGTGAGTCAGGATCACAGAGAGGCTCAGATAAAGTGAGCCCTGAGAATGGCTTGGAA
GATGTGGCTATTGACCTCTCCAGCTCTGCCCGGCAGGAGACCAAGAAAGTGCACCCTGGGGCTGGTGCTC
AAGGAGGCTCCAACTCCACGGCACTGGAGGGGCCCCAGCCAGGGAAGGTGGGAGCCACATTGCCAACTTT
CTTGTACAAAGTGGTTGATATCGGTAAGCCTATCCCTAACCCTCTCCTCGGTCTCGATTCTACGTAGTAA
TGAACTAGTCCGTAACTTGAAAGTATTTCGATTTCTTGGCTTTATATATCTTGTGGAAAGGACGATGGCT
TTTGCAAAACTGACTTGGTACGCGTTAAGTCGACAATCAACCTCTGGATTACAAAATTTGTGAAAGATTG
ACTGGTATTCTTAACTATGTTGCTCCTTTTACGCTATGTGGATACGCTGCTTTAATGCCTTTGTATCATG
CTATTGCTTCCCGTATGGCTTTCATTTTCTCCTCCTTGTATAAATCCTGGTTGCTGTCTCTTTATGAGGA
GTTGTGGCCCGTTGTCAGGCAACGTGGCGTGGTGTGCACTGTGTTTGCTGACGCAACCCCCACTGGTTGG
GGCATTGCCACCACCTGTCAGCTCCTTTCCGGGACTTTCGCTTTCCCCCTCCCTATTGCCACGGCGGAAC
TCATCGCCGCCTGCCTTGCCCGCTGCTGGACAGGGGCTCGGCTGTTGGGCACTGACAATTCCGTGGTGTT
GTCGGGGAAATCATCGTCCTTTCCTTGGCTGCTCGCCTGTGTTGCCACCTGGATTCTGCGCGGGACGTCC
TTCTGCTACGTCCCTTCGGCCCTCAATCCAGCGGACCTTCCTTCCCGCGGCCTGCTGCCGGCTCTGCGGC
CTCTTCCGCGTCTTCGCCTTCGCCCTCAGACGAGTCGGATCTCCCTTTGGGCCGCCTCCCCGCGTCGACT
TTAAGACCAATGACTTACAAGGCAGCTGTAGATCTTAGCCACTTTTTAAAAGAAAAGGGGGGACTGGAAG
GGCTAATTCACTCCCAACGAAGACAAGATCTGCTTTTTGCTTGTACTGGGTCTCTCTGGTTAGACCAGAT
CTGAGCCTGGGAGCTCTCTGGCTAACTAGGGAACCCACTGCTTAAGCCTCAATAAAGCTTGCCTTGAGTG
CTTCAAGTAGTGTGTGCCCGTCTGTTGTGTGACTCTGGTAACTAGAGATCCCTCAGACCCTTTTAGTCAG
TGTGGAAAATCTCTAGCAGTACGTATAGTAGTTCATGTCATCTTATTATTCAGTATTTATAACTTGCAAA
GAAATGAATATCAGAGAGTGAGAGGAACTTGTTTATTGCAGCTTATAATGGTTACAAATAAAGCAATAGC
ATCACAAATTTCACAAATAAAGCATTTTTTTCACTGCATTCTAGTTGTGGTTTGTCCAAACTCATCAATG
TATCTTATCATGTCTGGCTCTAGCTATCCCGCCCCTAACTCCGCCCATCCCGCCCCTAACTCCGCCCAGT
TCCGCCCATTCTCCGCCCCATGGCTGACTAATTTTTTTTATTTATGCAGAGGCCGAGGCCGCCTCGGCCT
CTGAGCTATTCCAGAAGTAGTGAGGAGGCTTTTTTGGAGGCCTAGGGACGTACCCAATTCGCCCTATAGT
GAGTCGTATTACGCGCGCTCACTGGCCGTCGTTTTACAACGTCGTGACTGGGAAAACCCTGGCGTTACCC
AACTTAATCGCCTTGCAGCACATCCCCCTTTCGCCAGCTGGCGTAATAGCGAAGAGGCCCGCACCGATCG
CCCTTCCCAACAGTTGCGCAGCCTGAATGGCGAATGGG
[124 nt withheld, positions 6899-7022]
C
[91 nt withheld, positions 7024-7114]
A
[49 nt withheld, positions 7116-7164]
CCTTTGACGTTGGAGTCCACGTTCTTT
[37 nt withheld, positions 7192-7228]
ACCCTATCTCGGTCTATTCTTTTGATTTATAAGGGATTTTGCCGATTTCGGCCTATTGGTTAAAAAATGA
GCTGATTTAACAAAAATTTAACGCGAATTTTAACAAAATATTAACGCTTACAATTTAGGTGGCACTTTTC
GGGGAAATGTGCGCGGAACCCCTATTTGTTTATTTTTCTAAATACATTCAAATATGTATCCGCTCATGAG
ACAATAACCCTGATAAATGCTTCAATAATATTGAAAAAGGAAGAGTATGAGTATTCAACATTTCCGTGTC
GCCCTTATTCCCTTTTTTGCGGCATTTTGCCTTCCTGTTTTTGCTCACCCAGAAACGCTGGTGAAAGTAA
AAGATGCTGAAGATCAGTTGGGTGCACGAGTGGGTTACATCGAACTGGATCTCAACAGCGGTAAGATCCT
TGAGAGTTTTCGCCCCGAAGAACGTTTTCCAATGATGAGCACTTTTAAAGTTCTGCTATGTGGCGCGGTA
TTATCCCGTATTGACGCCGGGCAAGAGCAACTCGGTCGCCGCATACACTATTCTCAGAATGACTTGGTTG
AGTACTCACCAGTCACAGAAAAGCATCTTACGGATGGCATGACAGTAAGAGAATTATGCAGTGCTGCCAT
AACCATGAGTGATAACACTGCGGCCAACTTACTTCTGACAACGATCGGAGGACCGAAGGAGCTAACCGCT
TTTTTGCACAACATGGGGGATCATGTAACTCGCCTTGATCGTTGGGAACCGGAGCTGAATGAAGCCATAC
CAAACGACGAGCGTGACACCACGATGCCTGTAGCAATGGCAACAACGTTGCGCAAACTATTAACTGGCGA
ACTACTTACTCTAGCTTCCCGGCAACAATTAATAGACTGGATGGAGGCGGATAAAGTTGCAGGACCACTT
CTGCGCTCGGCCCTTCCGGCTGGCTGGTTTATTGCTGATAAATCTGGAGCCGGTGAGCGTGGGTCTCGCG
GTATCATTGCAGCACTGGGGCCAGATGGTAAGCCCTCCCGTATCGTAGTTATCTACACGACGGGGAGTCA
GGCAACTATGGATGAACGAAATAGACAGATCGCTGAGATAGGTGCCTCACTGATTAAGCATTGGTAACTG
TCAGACCAAGTTTACTCATATATACTTTAGATTGATTTAAAACTTCATTTTTAATTTAAAAGGATCTAGG
TGAAGATCCTTTTTGATAATCTCATGACCAAAATCCCTTAACGTGAGTTTTCGTTCCACTGAGCGTCAGA
CCCCGTAGAAAAGATCAAAGGATCTTCTTGAGATCCTTTTTTTCTGCGCGTAATCTGCTGCTTGCAAACA
AAAAAACCACCGCTACCAGCGGTGGTTTGTTTGCCGGATCAAGAGCTACCAACTCTTTTTCCGAAGGTAA
CTGGCTTCAGCAGAGCGCAGATACCAAATACTGTTCTTCTAGTGTAGCCGTAGTTAGGCCACCACTTCAA
GAACTCTGTAGCACCGCCTACATACCTCGCTCTGCTAATCCTGTTACCAGTGGCTGCTGCCAGTGGCGAT
AAGTCGTGTCTTACCGGGTTGGACTCAAGACGATAGTTACCGGATAAGGCGCAGCGGTCGGGCTGAACGG
GGGGTTCGTGCACACAGCCCAGCTTGGAGCGAACGACCTACACCGAACTGAGATACCTACAGCGTGAGCT
ATGAGAAAGCGCCACGCTTCCCGAAGGGAGAAAGGCGGACAGGTATCCGGTAAGCGGCAGGGTCGGAACA
GGAGAGCGCACGAGGGAGCTTCCAGGGGGAAACGCCTGGTATCTTTATAGTCCTGTCGGGTTTCGCCACC
TCTGACTTGAGCGTCGATTTTTGTGATGCTCGTCAGGGGGGCGGAGCCTATGGAAAAACGCCAGCAACGC
GGCCTTTTTACGGTTCCTGGCCTTTTGCTGGCCTTTTGCTCACATGTTCTTTCCTGCGTTATCCCCTGAT
TCTGTGGATAACCGTATTACCGCCTTTGAGTGAGCTGATACCGCTCGCCGCAGCCGAACGACCGAGCGCA
GCGAGTCAGTGAGCGAGGAAGCGGAAGAGCGCCCAATACGCAAACCGCCTCTCCCCGCGCGTTGGCCGAT
TCATTAATGCAGCTGGCACGACAGGTTTCCCGACTGGAAAGCGGGCAGTGAGCGCAACGCAATTAATGTG
AGTTAGCTCACTCATTAGGCACCCCAGGCTTTACACTTTATGCTTCCGGCTCGTATGTTGTGTGGAATTG
TGAGCGGATAACAATTTCACACAGGAAACAGCTATGACCATGATTACGCCAAGCGCGCAATTAACCCTCA
CTAAAGGGAACAAAAGCTGGAGCTGCAAGC
