>Addgene plasmid #144710 | TFORF3234 | depositor partial sequence | sequence record 286245 | Insert
ATCGATTGATCAACAAGTTTGTACAAAAAAGTTGGCACCATGACCGGCCGGGACTCGCTTTCCGACGGGC
GCACTAGCAGCAGGGCGCTGGTGCCTGGCGGTTCCCCTAGGGGCTCGCGCCCCCGGGGCTTCGCCATCAC
GGACCTGCTGGGCTTGGAGGCCGAGCTGCCGGCGCCCGCTGGCCCAGGACAGGGATCTGGCTGCGAGGGT
CCGGCAGTCGCGCCGTGCCCGGGCCCGGGGCTTGACGGCTCCAGCCTGGCGCGTGGGGCCCTACCGCTGG
GACTCGGCCTCCTCTGTGGCTTCGGCACGCAGCCGCCGGCGGCCGCTCGAGCACCCTGCCTGCTCCTAGC
GGACGTGCCGTTCCTGCCGCCCAGGGGCCCCGAGCCCGCTGCCCCGCTGGCTCCCAGCCGTCCGCCGCCT
GCGCTCGGCCGCCAGAAGCGCAGCGACAGCGTCTCCACGTCCGATGAGGACAGCCAGTCTGAAGACAGGA
ATGACCTAAAGGCATCCCCCACCTTGGGCAAGAGGAAGAAGCGGCGGCACAGGACAGTTTTCACTGCTCA
CCAGCTGGAAGAGTTGGAGAAGGCATTCAGCGAGGCCCACTACCCTGATGTGTATGCCCGAGAAATGCTG
GCTGTGAAAACTGAGCTCCCCGAAGACCGGATACAGGTCTGGTTTCAAAACCGCAGGGCCAAATGGCGCA
AGCGGGAGAAGCGCTGGGGCGGCAGCAGCGTGATGGCCGAGTACGGGCTGTACGGGGCCATGGTGCGCCA
CTGCATCCCGCTGCCAGACTCCGTGCTCAACTCCGCCGAGGGCGGCCTGCTGGGCTCCTGCGCGCCCTGG
CTCCTGGGGATGCATAAAAAATCCATGGGGATGATAAGGAAGCCAGGAAGTGAAGATAAGTTGGCAGGAC
TCTGGGGCTCTGACCACTTCAAAGAAGGTTCTAGCCAGAGTGAGTCAGGATCACAGAGAGGCTCAGATAA
AGTGAGCCCTGAGAATGGCTTGGAAGATGTGGCTATTGACCTCTCCAGCTCTGCCCGGCAGGAGACCAAG
AAAGTGCACCCTGGGGCTGGTGCTCAAGGAGGCTCCAACTCCACGGCACTGGAGGGGCCCCAGCCAGGGA
AGGTGGGAGCCACATTGCCAACTTTCTTGTACAAAGTGGTTGATATCGGTAAGCCTATCCCTAACCCTCT
CCTCGGTCTCGATTCTACGTAGTAATGAACTAGTCCGTAACTTGAAAGTATTTCGATTTCTTGGCTTTAT
ATATCTTGTGGAAAGGACGATGGCTTTTGCAAAACTGACTTGGT
