>Addgene plasmid #144710 | TFORF3234 | depositor partial sequence | sequence record 286246 | Barcode
TGGCTTTTGCAAAACTGACTTGGT
